>Addgene plasmid #79246 | pCAGGS-Trex2 | depositor full sequence | sequence record 148375 | pCAGGS-Trex2 sequence 5496 bps
GTCGACATTGATTATTGACTAGTTATTAATAGTAATCAATTACGGGGTCATTAGTTCATAGCCCATATAT
GGAGTTCCGCGTTACATAACTTACGGTAAATGGCCCGCCTGGCTGACCGCCCAACGACCCCCGCCCATTG
ACGTCAATAATGACGTATGTTCCCATAGTAACGCCAATAGGGACTTTCCATTGACGTCAATGGGTGGAGT
ATTTACGGTAAACTGCCCACTTGGCAGTACATCAAGTGTATCATATGCCAAGTCCGCCCCCTATTGACGT
CAATGACGGTAAATGGCCCGCCTGGCATTATGCCCAGTACATGACCTTACGGGACTTTCCTACTTGGCAG
TACATCTACGTATTAGTCATCGCTATTACCATGGGTCGAGGTGAGCCCCACGTTCTGCTTCACTCTCCCC
ATCTCCCCCCCCTCCCCACCCCCAATTTTGTATTTATTTATTTTTTAATTATTTTGTGCAGCGATGGGGG
CGGGGGGGGGGGGGGCGCGCGCCAGGCGGGGCGGGGCGGGGCGAGGGGCGGGGCGGGGCGAGGCGGAGAG
GTGCGGCGGCAGCCAATCAGAGCGGCGCGCTCCGAAAGTTTCCTTTTATGGCGAGGCGGCGGCGGCGGCG
GCCCTATAAAAAGCGAAGCGCGCGGCGGGCGGGAGTCGCTGCGTTGCCTTCGCCCCGTGCCCCGCTCCGC
GCCGCCTCGCGCCGCCCGCCCCGGCTCTGACTGACCGCGTTACTCCCACAGGTGAGCGGGCGGGACGGCC
CTTCTCCTCCGGGCTGTAATTAGCGCTTGGTTTAATGACGGCTCGTTTCTTTTCTGTGGCTGCGTGAAAG
CCTTAAAGGGCTCCGGGAGGGCCCTTTGTGCGGGGGGGAGCGGCTCGGGGGGTGCGTGCGTGTGTGTGTG
CGTGGGGAGCGCCGCGTGCGGCCCGCGCTGCCCGGCGGCTGTGAGCGCTGCGGGCGCGGCGCGGGGCTTT
GTGCGCTCCGCGTGTGCGCGAGGGGAGCGCGGCCGGGGGCGGTGCCCCGCGGTGCGGGGGGGCTGCGAGG
GGAACAAAGGCTGCGTGCGGGGTGTGTGCGTGGGGGGGTGAGCAGGGGGTGTGGGCGCGGCGGTCGGGCT
GTAACCCCCCCCTGCACCCCCCTCCCCGAGTTGCTGAGCACGGCCCGGCTTCGGGTGCGGGGCTCCGTGC
GGGGCGTGGCGCGGGGCTCGCCGTGCCGGGCGGGGGGTGGCGGCAGGTGGGGGTGCCGGGCGGGGCGGGG
CCGCCTCGGGCCGGGGAGGGCTCGGGGGAGGGGCGCGGCGGCCCCGGAGCGCCGGCGGCTGTCGAGGCGC
GGCGAGCCGCAGCCATTGCCTTTTATGGTAATCGTGCGAGAGGGCGCAGGGACTTCCTTTGTCCCAAATC
TGGCGGAGCCGAAATCTGGGAGGCGCCGCCGCACCCCCTCTAGCGGGCGCGGGCGAAGCGGTGCGGCGCC
GGCAGGAAGGAAATGGGCGGGGAGGGCCTTCGTGCGTCGCCGCGCCGCCGTCCCCTTCTCCATCTCCAGC
CTCGGGGCTGCCGCAGGGGGACGGCTGCCTTCGGGGGGGACGGGGCAGGGCGGGGTTCGGCTTCTGGCGT
GTGACCGGCGGCTCTAGAGCCTCTGCTAACCATGTTCATGCCTTCTTCTTTTTCCTACAGCTCCTGGGCA
ACGTGCTGGTTATTGTGCTGTCTCATCATTTTGGCAAAGAATTCAGCTCTAGGCCTCATTGTTCCTGTGA
GAACATCAGCATGTCTGAGCCACCCCGGGCTGAGACCTTTGTATTCCTGGACCTAGAAGCCACTGGGCTC
CCAAACATGGATCCTGAGATTGCAGAGATATCCCTTTTTGCTGTTCACCGCTCTTCCCTGGAGAACCCAG
AACGGGATGATTCTGGTTCCTTGGTGCTGCCCCGTGTTCTGGACAAGCTCACACTGTGCATGTGCCCGGA
GCGCCCCTTTACTGCCAAGGCCAGTGAGATTACTGGTTTGAGCAGCGAAAGCCTGATGCACTGCGGGAAG
GCTGGTTTCAATGGCGCTGTGGTAAGGACACTGCAGGGCTTCCTAAGCCGCCAGGAGGGCCCCATCTGCC
TTGTGGCCCACAATGGCTTCGATTATGACTTCCCACTGCTGTGCACGGAGCTACAACGTCTGGGTGCCCA
TCTGCCCCAAGACACTGTCTGCCTGGACACACTGCCTGCATTGCGGGGCCTGGACCGTGCTCACAGCCAC
GGCACCAGGGCTCAAGGCCGCAAAAGCTACAGCCTGGCCAGTCTCTTCCACCGCTACTTCCAGGCTGAAC
CCAGTGCTGCCCATTCAGCAGAAGGTGATGTGCACACCCTGCTTCTGATCTTCCTGCATCGTGCTCCTGA
GCTGCTCGCCTGGGCAGATGAGCAGGCCCGCAGCTGGGCTCATATTGAGCCCATGTACGTGCCACCTGAT
GGTCCAAGCCTCGAAGCCTGAATGCCAGTGCCATCCATTCATCCAGGCTCTCGAGGATCTTTTTCCCTCT
GCCAAAAATTATGGGGACATCATGAAGCCCCTTGAGCATCTGACTTCTGGCTAATAAAGGAAATTTATTT
TCATTGCAATAGTGTGTTGGAATTTTTTGTGTCTCTCACTCGGAAGGACATATGGGAGGGCAAATCATTT
AAAACATCAGAATGAGTATTTGGTTTAGAGTTTGGCAACATATGCCATATGCTGGCTGCCATGAACAAAG
GTGGCTATAAAGAGGTCATCAGTATATGAAACAGCCCCCTGCTGTCCATTCCTTATTCCATAGAAAAGCC
TTGACTTGAGGTTAGATTTTTTTTATATTTTGTTTTGTGTTATTTTTTTCTTTAACATCCCTAAAATTTT
CCTTACATGTTTTACTAGCCAGATTTTTCCTCCTCTCCTGACTACTCCCAGTCATAGCTGTCCCTCTTCT
CTTATGAAGATCCCTCGACCTGCAGCCCAAGCTGCGGCCGCAGCTTGGCGTAATCATGGTCATAGCTGTT
TCCTGTGTGAAATTGTTATCCGCTCACAATTCCACACAACATACGAGCCGGAAGCATAAAGTGTAAAGCC
TGGGGTGCCTAATGAGTGAGCTAACTCACATTAATTGCGTTGCGCTCACTGCCCGCTTTCCAGTCGGGAA
ACCTGTCGTGCCAGCGGATCCGCATCTCAATTAGTCAGCAACCATAGTCCCGCCCCTAACTCCGCCCATC
CCGCCCCTAACTCCGCCCAGTTCCGCCCATTCTCCGCCCCATGGCTGACTAATTTTTTTTATTTATGCAG
AGGCCGAGGCCGCCTCGGCCTCTGAGCTATTCCAGAAGTAGTGAGGAGGCTTTTTTGGAGGCCTAGGCTT
TTGCAAAAAGCTAACTTGTTTATTGCAGCTTATAATGGTTACAAATAAAGCAATAGCATCACAAATTTCA
CAAATAAAGCATTTTTTTCACTGCATTCTAGTTGTGGTTTGTCCAAACTCATCAATGTATCTTATCATGT
CTGGATCCGCTGCATTAATGAATCGGCCAACGCGCGGGGAGAGGCGGTTTGCGTATTGGGCGCTCTTCCG
CTTCCTCGCTCACTGACTCGCTGCGCTCGGTCGTTCGGCTGCGGCGAGCGGTATCAGCTCACTCAAAGGC
GGTAATACGGTTATCCACAGAATCAGGGGATAACGCAGGAAAGAACATGTGAGCAAAAGGCCAGCAAAAG
GCCAGGAACCGTAAAAAGGCCGCGTTGCTGGCGTTTTTCCATAGGCTCCGCCCCCCTGACGAGCATCACA
AAAATCGACGCTCAAGTCAGAGGTGGCGAAACCCGACAGGACTATAAAGATACCAGGCGTTTCCCCCTGG
AAGCTCCCTCGTGCGCTCTCCTGTTCCGACCCTGCCGCTTACCGGATACCTGTCCGCCTTTCTCCCTTCG
GGAAGCGTGGCGCTTTCTCAAAGCTCACGCTGTAGGTATCTCAGTTCGGTGTAGGTCGTTCGCTCCAAGC
TGGGCTGTGTGCACGAACCCCCCGTTCAGCCCGACCGCTGCGCCTTATCCGGTAACTATCGTCTTGAGTC
CAACCCGGTAAGACACGACTTATCGCCACTGGCAGCAGCCACTGGTAACAGGATTAGCAGAGCGAGGTAT
GTAGGCGGTGCTACAGAGTTCTTGAAGTGGTGGCCTAACTACGGCTACACTAGAAGAACAGTATTTGGTA
TCTGCGCTCTGCTGAAGCCAGTTACCTTCGGAAAAAGAGTTGGTAGCTCTTGATCCGGCAAACAAACCAC
CGCTGGTAGCGGTGGTTTTTTTGTTTGCAAGCAGCAGATTACGCGCAGAAAAAAAGGATCTCAAGAAGAT
CCTTTGATCTTTTCTACGGGGTCTGACGCTCAGTGGAACGAAAACTCACGTTAAGGGATTTTGGTCATGA
GATTATCAAAAAGGATCTTCACCTAGATCCTTTTAAATTAAAAATGAAGTTTTAAATCAATCTAAAGTAT
ATATGAGTAAACTTGGTCTGACAGTTACCAATGCTTAATCAGTGAGGCACCTATCTCAGCGATCTGTCTA
TTTCGTTCATCCATAGTTGCCTGACTCCCCGTCGTGTAGATAACTACGATACGGGAGGGCTTACCATCTG
GCCCCAGTGCTGCAATGATACCGCGAGACCCACGCTCACCGGCTCCAGATTTATCAGCAATAAACCAGCC
AGCCGGAAGGGCCGAGCGCAGAAGTGGTCCTGCAACTTTATCCGCCTCCATCCAGTCTATTAATTGTTGC
CGGGAAGCTAGAGTAAGTAGTTCGCCAGTTAATAGTTTGCGCAACGTTGTTGCCATTGCTACAGGCATCG
TGGTGTCACGCTCGTCGTTTGGTATGGCTTCATTCAGCTCCGGTTCCCAACGATCAAGGCGAGTTACATG
ATCCCCCATGTTGTGCAAAAAAGCGGTTAGCTCCTTCGGTCCTCCGATCGTTGTCAGAAGTAAGTTGGCC
GCAGTGTTATCACTCATGGTTATGGCAGCACTGCATAATTCTCTTACTGTCATGCCATCCGTAAGATGCT
TTTCTGTGACTGGTGAGTACTCAACCAAGTCATTCTGAGAATAGTGTATGCGGCGACCGAGTTGCTCTTG
CCCGGCGTCAATACGGGATAATACCGCGCCACATAGCAGAACTTTAAAAGTGCTCATCATTGGAAAACGT
TCTTCGGGGCGAAAACTCTCAAGGATCTTACCGCTGTTGAGATCCAGTTCGATGTAACCCACTCGTGCAC
CCAACTGATCTTCAGCATCTTTTACTTTCACCAGCGTTTCTGGGTGAGCAAAAACAGGAAGGCAAAATGC
CGCAAAAAAGGGAATAAGGGCGACACGGAAATGTTGAATACTCATACTCTTCCTTTTTCAATATTATTGA
AGCATTTATCAGGGTTATTGTCTCATGAGCGGATACATATTTGAATGTATTTAGAAAAATAAACAAATAG
GGGTTCCGCGCACATTTCCCCGAAAAGTGCCACCTG
Features (pLannotate 1.2.2; 17 found; start..end, strand, type, name):
      4..383     +  enhancer       CMV enhancer: human cytomegalovirus immediate early enhancer
    386..661     +  promoter       chicken β-actin promoter: No description available
    662..1670    +  intron         chimeric intron: chimera between introns from chicken β-actin and rabbit β-globin
   1668..1727    +  CDS            HBB (fragment): HBB_LEPEU - Experimental evidence at protein level: Swiss-Prot protein existence level 1. Involved in oxygen transport from the lung to the various peripheral tissues. From Lepus europaeus (European hare).
   1761..2468    +  CDS            Trex2: TREX2_MOUSE - Experimental evidence at protein level: Swiss-Prot protein existence level 1. Exonuclease with a preference for double-stranded DNA with mismatched 3' termini. May play a role in DNA repair. From Mus musculus (Mouse).
   2573..2628    +  polyA_signal   β-globin poly(A) signal: rabbit β-globin polyadenylation signal (Gil and Proudfoot, 1987)
   3023..3039    -  protein_bind   lac operator: The lac repressor binds to the lac operator to inhibit transcription in E. coli. This inhibition can be relieved by adding lactose or isopropyl-β-D-thiogalactopyranoside (IPTG). lac repressor encoded by lacI
   3047..3077    -  promoter       lac promoter: promoter for the E. coli lac operon
   3092..3113    -  protein_bind   CAP binding site: CAP binding activates transcription in the presence of cAMP. E. coli catabolite activator protein
   3126..3165    -  CDS            lacI (fragment): lac repressor; lacI; The lac repressor binds to the lac operator to inhibit transcription in E. coli. This inhibition can be relieved by adding lactose or isopropyl-β-D-thiogalactopyranoside (IPTG).
   3172..3194    +  promoter       SV40 promoter (fragment): SV40 enhancer and early promoter
   3218..3353    +  rep_origin     SV40 ori: SV40 origin of replication
   3373..3507    +  polyA_signal   SV40 poly(A) signal: SV40 polyadenylation signal
   3509..3563    -  CDS            lacI (fragment): lac repressor; lacI; The lac repressor binds to the lac operator to inhibit transcription in E. coli. This inhibition can be relieved by adding lactose or isopropyl-β-D-thiogalactopyranoside (IPTG).
   3746..4334    -  rep_origin     ori: high-copy-number ColE1/pMB1/pBR322/pUC origin of replication
   4505..5365    -  CDS            AmpR: β-lactamase; bla; confers resistance to ampicillin, carbenicillin, and related antibiotics
   5366..5470    -  promoter       AmpR promoter: bla
