[The description below was written by a language model from this plasmid's Addgene catalogue record and pLannotate feature annotations shown in this document.]
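Description:
pCAGGS-Trex2 is a mammalian expression plasmid of about 5.5 kb, built on the pCAGGS backbone, that drives expression of mouse Trex2, a non-processive 3' exonuclease. It is propagated in E. coli through a high-copy ColE1/pUC-type origin and selected with ampicillin via the β-lactamase gene under its native bla promoter. The backbone also retains remnants of the lac promoter/operator region and short lacI fragments. These are cloning-vector leftovers with no evident role in the payload. An SV40 origin of replication with an adjacent SV40 poly(A) signal is present as well, and this origin can support episomal replication in cells that express SV40 large T antigen. No mammalian selection marker is annotated, so the plasmid appears suited mainly to transient transfection.

The expression cassette is the standard CAG arrangement. The human cytomegalovirus immediate early enhancer is fused to the chicken β-actin promoter, followed by a chimeric chicken β-actin/rabbit β-globin intron that gives strong, broadly active transcription in mammalian cells. A short β-globin-derived fragment annotated just after the intron is most likely residual exon sequence from the vector rather than an intended fusion. The Trex2 coding sequence follows and is terminated by the rabbit β-globin polyadenylation signal. No epitope tag or reporter is annotated.

According to the record, co-expressing Trex2 with nucleases that induce site-specific chromosomal double-strand breaks can raise mutagenesis at the target site. This makes the plasmid useful for studying how chromosome breaks are repaired and for increasing mutagenic outcomes at nuclease-targeted loci.
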