Addgene plasmid #79246: pCAGGS-Trex2
Purpose: Expression vector for Trex2, which is a non-processive 3' exonuclease.
Depositing lab: Jeremy Stark. Depositing organization: Beckman Research Institute of the City of Hope. Publication: Limiting the persistence of a chromosome break diminishes its mutagenic potential. Bennardo N, Gunn A, Cheng A, Hasty P, Stark JM. PLoS Genet. 2009 Oct;5(10):e1000683. doi: 10.1371/journal.pgen.1000683. Epub 2009 Oct 16. PubMed 19834534.
Backbone
  Vector backbone: pCAGGS
  Vector type: Mammalian Expression
Growth in bacteria
  Bacterial resistance: Ampicillin, 100 μg/mL
  Growth temperature: 37°C
  Growth strain: DH5alpha
  Copy number: Unknown
Gene/Insert
  Gene/Insert name: Trex2
  Species: M. musculus (mouse)
  GenBank ID: NM_011907
  Entrez Gene: Trex2
  Promoter: pCAGGS
  Cloning method: Unknown
  Sequencing primers: 5′ ttcctacagctcctgggcaacg; 3′ ttttggcagagggaaaaaga
Resource information
  A portion of this plasmid was derived from a plasmid made by: Expression vector for Trex2, which is a non-processive 3' exonuclease. Including co-expression of Trex2 with nucleases that induce site-specific chromosomal double strand breaks can cause elevated mutagenesis of the target site.
Terms and licenses: Academic/Nonprofit Terms; Industry Terms: Not Available to Industry
How to cite: pCAGGS-Trex2 was a gift from Jeremy Stark (Addgene plasmid # 79246 ; http://n2t.net/addgene:79246 ; RRID:Addgene_79246)
