>Addgene plasmid #79246 | pCAGGS-Trex2 | addgene partial sequence | sequence record 149556 | pCAG-F 5'-GCAACGTGCTGGTTATTGTG-3'
TTCAGCTCTAGGCCTCATTGTTCCTGTGAGAACATCAGCATGTCTGAGCCACCCCGGGCTGAGACCTTTG
TATTCCTGGACCTAGAAGCCACTGGGCTCCCAAACATGGATCCTGAGATTGCAGAGATATCCCTTTTTGC
TGTTCACCGCTCTTCCCTGGAGAACCCAGAACGGGATGATTCTGGTTCCTTGGTGCTGCCCCGTGTTCTG
GACAAGCTCACACTGTGCATGTGCCCGGAGCGCCCCTTTACTGCCAAGGCCAGTGAGATTACTGGTTTGA
GCAGCGAAAGCCTGATGCACTGCGGGAAGGCTGGTTTCAATGGCGCTGTGGTAAGGACACTGCAGGGCTT
CCTAAGCCGCCAGGAGGGCCCCATCTGCCTTGTGGCCCACAATGGCTTCGATTATGACTTCCCACTGCTG
TGCACGGAGCTACAACGTCTGGGTGCCCATCTGCCCCAAGACACTGTCTGCCTGGACACACTGCCTGCAT
TGCGGGGCCTGGACCGTGCTCACAGCCACGGCACCAGGGCTCAAGGCCGCAAAAGCTACAGCCTGGCCAG
TCTCTTCCACCGCTACTTCCAGGCTGAACCCAGTGCTGCCCATTCAGCAGAAGGTGATGTGCACACCCTG
CTTCTGATCTTCCTGCATCGTGCTCCTGAGCTGCTCGCCTGGGCAGATGAGCAGGCCCGCAGCTGGGCTC
ATATTGAGCCCATGTACGTGCCACCTGATGGTCCAAGCCTCGAAGCCTGAATGCCAGTGCCATCCATTCA
TCCAGGCTCTCGAGGATCTTTTT
