>Addgene plasmid #79246 | pCAGGS-Trex2 | addgene partial sequence | sequence record 149557 | rb_glob_PA_term-R 5'-CCCATATGTCCTTCCGAGTG-3'
TTGCATGAAATAAATTTCCTTTATTAGCCAGAAGTCAGATGCTCAAGGGGCTTCATGATGTCCCCATAAT
TTTTGGCAGAGGGAAAAAGATCCTCGAGAGCCTGGATGAATGGATGGCACTGGCATTCAGGCTTCGAGGC
TTGGACCATCAGGTGGCACGTACATGGGCTCAATATGAGCCCAGCTGCGGGCCTGCTCATCTGCCCAGGC
GAGCAGCTCAGGAGCACGATGCAGGAAGATCAGAAGCAGGGTGTGCACATCACCTTCTGCTGAATGGGCA
GCACTGGGTTCAGCCTGGAAGTAGCGGTGGAAGAGACTGGCCAGGCTGTAGCTTTTGCGGCCTTGAGCCC
TGGTGCCGTGGCTGTGAGCACGGTCCAGGCCCCGCAATGCAGGCAGTGTGTCCAGGCAGACAGTGTCTTG
GGGCAGATGGGCACCCAGACGTTGTAGCTCCGTGCACAGCAGTGGGAAGTCATAATCGAAGCCATTGTGG
GCCACAAGGCAGATGGGGCCCTCCTGGCGGCTTAGGAAGCCCTGCAGTGTCCTTACCACAGCGCCATTGA
AACCAGCCTTCCCGCAGTGCATCAGGCTTTCGCTGCTCAAACCAGTAATCTCACTGGCCTTGGCAGTAAA
GGGGCGCTCCGGGCACATGCACAGTGTGAGCTTGTCCAGAACACGGGGCAGCACCAAGGAACCAGAATCA
TCCCGTTCTGGGTTCTCCAGGGAAGAGCGGTGAACAGCAAAAAGGGATATCTCTGCAATCTCAGGATCCA
TGTTTGGGAGCCCAGTGGCTTCTAGGTCCAGGAATACAAAGGTCTCAGCCCGGGGTGGCTCAGACATGCT
GATGTTCTCACAGGAACAATGAGGCCTAGAGCTGAATTCTTTGCCAAAATGATGAGACAGCACAATAACC
AGCACGTTGCCCAGGAGCTGTAGGAAAAA
